>Addgene plasmid | pWPXL | analyzer sequence | sequence record 7269
TTGGAAGGGCTAATTCACTCCCAAAGAAGACAAGATATCCTTGATCTGTGGATCTACCACACACAAGGCT
ACTTCCCTGATTAGCAGAACTACACACCAGGGCCAGGGGTCAGATATCCACTGACCTTTGGATGGTGCTA
CAAGCTAGTACCAGTTGAGCCAGATAAGGTAGAAGAGGCCAATAAAGGAGAGAACACCAGCTTGTTACAC
CCTGTGAGCCTGCATGGGATGGATGACCCGGAGAGAGAAGTGTTAGAGTGGAGGTTTGACAGCCGCCTAG
CATTTCATCACGTGGCCCGAGAGCTGCATCCGGAGTACTTCAAGAACTGCTGATATCGAGCTTGCTACAA
GGGACTTTCCGCTGGGGACTTTCCAGGGAGGCGTGGCCTGGGCGGGACTGGGGAGTGGCGAGCCCTCAGA
TCCTGCATATAAGCAGCTGCTTTTTGCCTGTACTGGGTCTCTCTGGTTAGACCAGATCTGAGCCTGGGAG
CTCTCTGGCTAACTAGGGAACCCACTGCTTAAGCCTCAATAAAGCTTGCCTTGAGTGCTTCAAGTAGTGT
GTGCCCGTCTGTTGTGTGACTCTGGTAACTAGAGATCCCTCAGACCCTTTTAGTCAGTGTGGAAAATCTC
TAGCAGTGGCGCCCGAACAGGGACTTGAAAGCGAAAGGGAAACCAGAGGAGCTCTCTCGACGCAGGACTC
GGCTTGCTGAAGCGCGCACGGCAAGAGGCGAGGGGCGGCGACTGGTGAGTACGCCAAAAATTTTGACTAG
CGGAGGCTAGAAGGAGAGAGATGGGTGCGAGAGCGTCAGTATTAAGCGGGGGAGAATTAGATCGCGATGG
GAAAAAATTCGGTTAAGGCCAGGGGGAAAGAAAAAATATAAATTAAAACATATAGTATGGGCAAGCAGGG
AGCTAGAACGATTCGCAGTTAATCCTGGCCTGTTAGAAACATCAGAAGGCTGTAGACAAATACTGGGACA
GCTACAACCATCCCTTCAGACAGGATCAGAAGAACTTAGATCATTATATAATACAGTAGCAACCCTCTAT
TGTGTGCATCAAAGGATAGAGATAAAAGACACCAAGGAAGCTTTAGACAAGATAGAGGAAGAGCAAAACA
AAAGTAAGACCACCGCACAGCAAGCGGCCGCTGATCTTCAGACCTGGAGGAGGAGATATGAGGGACAATT
GGAGAAGTGAATTATATAAATATAAAGTAGTAAAAATTGAACCATTAGGAGTAGCACCCACCAAGGCAAA
GAGAAGAGTGGTGCAGAGAGAAAAAAGAGCAGTGGGAATAGGAGCTTTGTTCCTTGGGTTCTTGGGAGCA
GCAGGAAGCACTATGGGCGCAGCGTCAATGACGCTGACGGTACAGGCCAGACAATTATTGTCTGGTATAG
TGCAGCAGCAGAACAATTTGCTGAGGGCTATTGAGGCGCAACAGCATCTGTTGCAACTCACAGTCTGGGG
CATCAAGCAGCTCCAGGCAAGAATCCTGGCTGTGGAAAGATACCTAAAGGATCAACAGCTCCTGGGGATT
TGGGGTTGCTCTGGAAAACTCATTTGCACCACTGCTGTGCCTTGGAATGCTAGTTGGAGTAATAAATCTC
TGGAACAGATTTGGAATCACACGACCTGGATGGAGTGGGACAGAGAAATTAACAATTACACAAGCTTAAT
ACACTCCTTAATTGAAGAATCGCAAAACCAGCAAGAAAAGAATGAACAAGAATTATTGGAATTAGATAAA
TGGGCAAGTTTGTGGAATTGGTTTAACATAACAAATTGGCTGTGGTATATAAAATTATTCATAATGATAG
TAGGAGGCTTGGTAGGTTTAAGAATAGTTTTTGCTGTACTTTCTATAGTGAATAGAGTTAGGCAGGGATA
TTCACCATTATCGTTTCAGACCCACCTCCCAACCCCGAGGGGACCCGACAGGCCCGAAGGAATAGAAGAA
GAAGGTGGAGAGAGAGACAGAGACAGATCCATTCGATTAGTGAACGGATCTCGACGGTATCGATGTCGAC
GATAAGCTTTGCAAAGATGGATAAAGTTTTAAACAGAGAGGAATCTTTGCAGCTAATGGACCTTCTAGGT
CTTGAAAGGAGTGGGAATTGGCTCCGGTGCCCGTCAGTGGGCAGAGCGCACATCGCCCACAGTCCCCGAG
AAGTTGGGGGGAGGGGTCGGCAATTGAACCGGTGCCTAGAGAAGGTGGCGCGGGGTAAACTGGGAAAGTG
ATGTCGTGTACTGGCTCCGCCTTTTTCCCGAGGGTGGGGGAGAACCGTATATAAGTGCAGTAGTCGCCGT
GAACGTTCTTTTTCGCAACGGGTTTGCCGCCAGAACACAGGTAAGTGCCGTGTGTGGTTCCCGCGGGCCT
GGCCTCTTTACGGGTTATGGCCCTTGCGTGCCTTGAATTACTTCCACTGGCTGCAGTACGTGATTCTTGA
TCCCGAGCTTCGGGTTGGAAGTGGGTGGGAGAGTTCGAGGCCTTGCGCTTAAGGAGCCCCTTCGCCTCGT
GCTTGAGTTGAGGCCTGGCCTGGGCGCTGGGGCCGCCGCGTGCGAATCTGGTGGCACCTTCGCGCCTGTC
TCGCTGCTTTCGATAAGTCTCTAGCCATTTAAAATTTTTGATGACCTGCTGCGACGCTTTTTTTCTGGCA
AGATAGTCTTGTAAATGCGGGCCAAGATCTGCACACTGGTATTTCGGTTTTTGGGGCCGCGGGCGGCGAC
GGGGCCCGTGCGTCCCAGCGCACATGTTCGGCGAGGCGGGGCCTGCGAGCGCGGCCACCGAGAATCGGAC
GGGGGTAGTCTCAAGCTGGCCGGCCTGCTCTGGTGCCTGGCCTCGCGCCGCCGTGTATCGCCCCGCCCTG
GGCGGCAAGGCTGGCCCGGTCGGCACCAGTTGCGTGAGCGGAAAGATGGCCGCTTCCCGGCCCTGCTGCA
GGGAGCTCAAAATGGAGGACGCGGCGCTCGGGAGAGCGGGCGGGTGAGTCACCCACACAAAGGAAAAGGG
CCTTTCCGTCCTCAGCCGTCGCTTCATGTGACTCCACGGAGTACCGGGCGCCGTCCAGGCACCTCGATTA
GTTCTCGAGCTTTTGGAGTACGTCGTCTTTAGGTTGGGGGGAGGGGTTTTATGCGATGGAGTTTCCCCAC
ACTGAGTGGGTGGAGACTGAAGTTAGGCCAGCTTGGCACTTGATGTAATTCTCCTTGGAATTTGCCCTTT
TTGAGTTTGGATCTTGGTTCATTCTCAAGCCTCAGACAGTGGTTCAAAGTTTTTTTCTTCCATTTCAGGT
GTCGTGAGGAATTTCGACATTTAAATTTAATTAATCTCGACGGTATCGGTTAACTTTTAAAAGAAAAGGG
GGGATTGGGGGGTACAGTGCAGGGGAAAGAATAGTAGACATAATAGCAACAGACATACAAACTAAAGAAT
TACAAAAACAAATTACAAAAATTCAAAATTTTCCGATCACGAGACTAGCCTCGAGGTTTAAACTACGGGA
TCCAGGCCTAAGCTTACGCGTCCTAGCGCTACCGGTCGCCACCATGGTGAGCAAGGGCGAGGAGCTGTTC
ACCGGGGTGGTGCCCATCCTGGTCGAGCTGGACGGCGACGTAAACGGCCACAAGTTCAGCGTGTCCGGCG
AGGGCGAGGGCGATGCCACCTACGGCAAGCTGACCCTGAAGTTCATCTGCACCACCGGCAAGCTGCCCGT
GCCCTGGCCCACCCTCGTGACCACCCTGACCTACGGCGTGCAGTGCTTCAGCCGCTACCCCGACCACATG
AAGCAGCACGACTTCTTCAAGTCCGCCATGCCCGAAGGCTACGTCCAGGAGCGCACCATCTTCTTCAAGG
ACGACGGCAACTACAAGACCCGCGCCGAGGTGAAGTTCGAGGGCGACACCCTGGTGAACCGCATCGAGCT
GAAGGGCATCGACTTCAAGGAGGACGGCAACATCCTGGGGCACAAGCTGGAGTACAACTACAACAGCCAC
AACGTCTATATCATGGCCGACAAGCAGAAGAACGGCATCAAGGTGAACTTCAAGATCCGCCACAACATCG
AGGACGGCAGCGTGCAGCTCGCCGACCACTACCAGCAGAACACCCCCATCGGCGACGGCCCCGTGCTGCT
GCCCGACAACCACTACCTGAGCACCCAGTCCGCCCTGAGCAAAGACCCCAACGAGAAGCGCGATCACATG
GTCCTGCTGGAGTTCGTGACCGCCGCCGGGATCACTCTCGGCATGGACGAGCTGTACAAGTCCGGACTCA
GATCTCGATAGCTAGTAGCTAGCTAGCTAGTCGAGCTCAACTTCGAATTCCCGGGACTAGTCATATGATA
ATCAACCTCTGGATTACAAAATTTGTGAAAGATTGACTGGTATTCTTAACTATGTTGCTCCTTTTACGCT
ATGTGGATACGCTGCTTTAATGCCTTTGTATCATGCTATTGCTTCCCGTATGGCTTTCATTTTCTCCTCC
TTGTATAAATCCTGGTTGCTGTCTCTTTATGAGGAGTTGTGGCCCGTTGTCAGGCAACGTGGCGTGGTGT
GCACTGTGTTTGCTGACGCAACCCCCACTGGTTGGGGCATTGCCACCACCTGTCAGCTCCTTTCCGGGAC
TTTCGCTTTCCCCCTCCCTATTGCCACGGCGGAACTCATCGCCGCCTGCCTTGCCCGCTGCTGGACAGGG
GCTCGGCTGTTGGGCACTGACAATTCCGTGGTGTTGTCGGGGAAGCTGACGTCCTTTCCATGGCTGCTCG
CCTGTGTTGCCACCTGGATTCTGCGCGGGACGTCCTTCTGCTACGTCCCTTCGGCCCTCAATCCAGCGGA
CCTTCCTTCCCGCGGCCTGCTGCCGGCTCTGCGGCCTCTTCCGCGTCTTCGCCTTCGCCCTCAGACGAGT
CGGATCTCCCTTTGGGCCGCCTCCCCGCATCGGTACGTATGGCCAGGTACCTTTAAGACCAATGACTTAC
AAGGCAGCTGTAGATCTTAGCCACTTTTTAAAAGAAAAGGGGGGACTGGAAGGGCTAATTCACTCCCAAC
GAAGACAAGATGGGATCAATTCACCATGGGAATAACTTCGTATAGCATACATTATACGAAGTTATGCTGC
TTTTTGCTTGTACTGGGTCTCTCTGGTTAGACCAGATCTGAGCCTGGGAGCTCTCTGGCTAACTAGGGAA
CCCACTGCTTAAGCCTCAATAAAGCTTGCCTTGAGTGCTTCAAGTAGTGTGTGCCCGTCTGTTGTGTGAC
TCTGGTAACTAGAGATCCCTCAGACCCTTTTAGTCAGTGTGGAAAATCTCTAGCAGCATCTAGAATTAAT
TCCGTGTATTCTATAGTGTCACCTAAATCGTATGTGTATGATACATAAGGTTATGTATTAATTGTAGCCG
CGTTCTAACGACAATATGTACAAGCCTAATTGTGTAGCATCTGGCTTACTGAAGCAGACCCTATCATCTC
TCTCGTAAACTGCCGTCAGAGTCGGTTTGGTTGGACGAACCTTCTGAGTTTCTGGTAACGCCGTCCCGCA
CCCGGAAATGGTCAGCGAACCAATCAGCAGGGTCATCGCTAGCCAGATCCTCTACGCCGGACGCATCGTG
GCCGGCATCACCGGCGCCACAGGTGCGGTTGCTGGCGCCTATATCGCCGACATCACCGATGGGGAAGATC
GGGCTCGCCACTTCGGGCTCATGAGCGCTTGTTTCGGCGTGGGTATGGTGGCAGGCCCCGTGGCCGGGGG
ACTGTTGGGCGCCATCTCCTTGCATGCACCATTCCTTGCGGCGGCGGTGCTCAACGGCCTCAACCTACTA
CTGGGCTGCTTCCTAATGCAGGAGTCGCATAAGGGAGAGCGTCGAATGGTGCACTCTCAGTACAATCTGC
TCTGATGCCGCATAGTTAAGCCAGCCCCGACACCCGCCAACACCCGCTGACGCGCCCTGACGGGCTTGTC
TGCTCCCGGCATCCGCTTACAGACAAGCTGTGACCGTCTCCGGGAGCTGCATGTGTCAGAGGTTTTCACC
GTCATCACCGAAACGCGCGAGACGAAAGGGCCTCGTGATACGCCTATTTTTATAGGTTAATGTCATGATA
ATAATGGTTTCTTAGACGTCAGGTGGCACTTTTCGGGGAAATGTGCGCGGAACCCCTATTTGTTTATTTT
TCTAAATACATTCAAATATGTATCCGCTCATGAGACAATAACCCTGATAAATGCTTCAATAATATTGAAA
AAGGAAGAGTATGAGTATTCAACATTTCCGTGTCGCCCTTATTCCCTTTTTTGCGGCATTTTGCCTTCCT
GTTTTTGCTCACCCAGAAACGCTGGTGAAAGTAAAAGATGCTGAAGATCAGTTGGGTGCACGAGTGGGTT
ACATCGAACTGGATCTCAACAGCGGTAAGATCCTTGAGAGTTTTCGCCCCGAAGAACGTTTTCCAATGAT
GAGCACTTTTAAAGTTCTGCTATGTGGCGCGGTATTATCCCGTATTGACGCCGGGCAAGAGCAACTCGGT
CGCCGCATACACTATTCTCAGAATGACTTGGTTGAGTACTCACCAGTCACAGAAAAGCATCTTACGGATG
GCATGACAGTAAGAGAATTATGCAGTGCTGCCATAACCATGAGTGATAACACTGCGGCCAACTTACTTCT
GACAACGATCGGAGGACCGAAGGAGCTAACCGCTTTTTTGCACAACATGGGGGATCATGTAACTCGCCTT
GATCGTTGGGAACCGGAGCTGAATGAAGCCATACCAAACGACGAGCGTGACACCACGATGCCTGTAGCAA
TGGCAACAACGTTGCGCAAACTATTAACTGGCGAACTACTTACTCTAGCTTCCCGGCAACAATTAATAGA
CTGGATGGAGGCGGATAAAGTTGCAGGACCACTTCTGCGCTCGGCCCTTCCGGCTGGCTGGTTTATTGCT
GATAAATCTGGAGCCGGTGAGCGTGGGTCTCGCGGTATCATTGCAGCACTGGGGCCAGATGGTAAGCCCT
CCCGTATCGTAGTTATCTACACGACGGGGAGTCAGGCAACTATGGATGAACGAAATAGACAGATCGCTGA
GATAGGTGCCTCACTGATTAAGCATTGGTAACTGTCAGACCAAGTTTACTCATATATACTTTAGATTGAT
TTAAAACTTCATTTTTAATTTAAAAGGATCTAGGTGAAGATCCTTTTTGATAATCTCATGACCAAAATCC
CTTAACGTGAGTTTTCGTTCCACTGAGCGTCAGACCCCGTAGAAAAGATCAAAGGATCTTCTTGAGATCC
TTTTTTTCTGCGCGTAATCTGCTGCTTGCAAACAAAAAAACCACCGCTACCAGCGGTGGTTTGTTTGCCG
GATCAAGAGCTACCAACTCTTTTTCCGAAGGTAACTGGCTTCAGCAGAGCGCAGATACCAAATACTGTCC
TTCTAGTGTAGCCGTAGTTAGGCCACCACTTCAAGAACTCTGTAGCACCGCCTACATACCTCGCTCTGCT
AATCCTGTTACCAGTGGCTGCTGCCAGTGGCGATAAGTCGTGTCTTACCGGGTTGGACTCAAGACGATAG
TTACCGGATAAGGCGCAGCGGTCGGGCTGAACGGGGGGTTCGTGCACACAGCCCAGCTTGGAGCGAACGA
CCTACACCGAACTGAGATACCTACAGCGTGAGCATTGAGAAAGCGCCACGCTTCCCGAAGGGAGAAAGGC
GGACAGGTATCCGGTAAGCGGCAGGGTCGGAACAGGAGAGCGCACGAGGGAGCTTCCAGGGGGAAACGCC
TGGTATCTTTATAGTCCTGTCGGGTTTCGCCACCTCTGACTTGAGCGTCGATTTTTGTGATGCTCGTCAG
GGGGGCGGAGCCTATGGAAAAACGCCAGCAACGCGGCCTTTTTACGGTTCCTGGCCTTTTGCTGGCCTTT
TGCTCACATGTTCTTTCCTGCGTTATCCCCTGATTCTGTGGATAACCGTATTACCGCCTTTGAGTGAGCT
GATACCGCTCGCCGCAGCCGAACGACCGAGCGCAGCGAGTCAGTGAGCGAGGAAGCGGAAGAGCGCCCAA
TACGCAAACCGCCTCTCCCCGCGCGTTGGCCGATTCATTAATGCAGCTGTGGAATGTGTGTCAGTTAGGG
TGTGGAAAGTCCCCAGGCTCCCCAGCAGGCAGAAGTATGCAAAGCATGCATCTCAATTAGTCAGCAACCA
GGTGTGGAAAGTCCCCAGGCTCCCCAGCAGGCAGAAGTATGCAAAGCATGCATCTCAATTAGTCAGCAAC
CATAGTCCCGCCCCTAACTCCGCCCATCCCGCCCCTAACTCCGCCCAGTTCCGCCCATTCTCCGCCCCAT
GGCTGACTAATTTTTTTTATTTATGCAGAGGCCGAGGCCGCCTCGGCCTCTGAGCTATTCCAGAAGTAGT
GAGGAGGCTTTTTTGGAGGCCTAGGCTTTTGCAAAAAGCTTGGACACAAGACAGGCTTGCGAGATATGTT
TGAGAATACCACTTTATCCCGCGTCAGGGAGAGGCAGTGCGTAAAAAGACGCGGACTCATGTGAAATACT
GGTTTTTAGTGCGCCAGATCTCTATAATCTCGCGCAACCTATTTTCCCCTCGAACACTTTTTAAGCCGTA
GATAAACAGGCTGGGACACTTCACATGAGCGAAAAATACATCGTCACCTGGGACATGTTGCAGATCCATG
CACGTAAACTCGCAAGCCGACTGATGCCTTCTGAACAATGGAAAGGCATTATTGCCGTAAGCCGTGGCGG
TCTGTACCGGGTGCGTTACTGGCGCGTGAACTGGGTATTCGTCATGTCGATACCGTTTGTATTTCCAGCT
ACGATCACGACAACCAGCGCGAGCTTAAAGTGCTGAAACGCGCAGAAGGCGATGGCGAAGGCTTCATCGT
TATTGATGACCTGGTGGATACCGGTGGTACTGCGGTTGCGATTCGTGAAATGTATCCAAAAGCGCACTTT
GTCACCATCTTCGCAAAACCGGCTGGTCGTCCGCTGGTTGATGACTATGTTGTTGATATCCCGCAAGATA
CCTGGATTGAACAGCCGTGGGATATGGGCGTCGTATTCGTCCCGCCAATCTCCGGTCGCTAATCTTTTCA
ACGCCTGGCACTGCCGGGCGTTGTTCTTTTTAACTTCAGGCGGGTTACAATAGTTTCCAGTAAGTATTCT
GGAGGCTGCATCCATGACACAGGCAAACCTGAGCGAAACCCTGTTCAAACCCCGCTTTAAACATCCTGAA
ACCTCGACGCTAGTCCGCCGCTTTAATCACGGCGCACAACCGCCTGTGCAGTCGGCCCTTGATGGTAAAA
CCATCCCTCACTGGTATCGCATGATTAACCGTCTGATGTGGATCTGGCGCGGCATTGACCCACGCGAAAT
CCTCGACGTCCAGGCACGTATTGTGATGAGCGATGCCGAACGTACCGACGATGATTTATACGATACGGTG
ATTGGCTACCGTGGCGGCAACTGGATTTATGAGTGGGCCCCGGATCTTTGTGAAGGAACCTTACTTCTGT
GGTGTGACATAATTGGACAAACTACCTACAGAGATTTAAAGCTCTAAGGTAAATATAAAATTTTTAAGTG
TATAATGTGTTAAACTACTGATTCTAATTGTTTGTGTATTTTAGATTCCAACCTATGGAACTGATGAATG
GGAGCAGTGGTGGAATGCCTTTAATGAGGAAAACCTGTTTTGCTCAGAAGAAATGCCATCTAGTGATGAT
GAGGCTACTGCTGACTCTCAACATTCTACTCCTCCAAAAAAGAAGAGAAAGGTAGAAGACCCCAAGGACT
TTCCTTCAGAATTGCTAAGTTTTTTGAGTCATGCTGTGTTTAGTAATAGAACTCTTGCTTGCTTTGCTAT
TTACACCACAAAGGAAAAAGCTGCACTGCTATACAAGAAAATTATGGAAAAATATTCTGTAACCTTTATA
AGTAGGCATAACAGTTATAATCATAACATACTGTTTTTTCTTACTCCACACAGGCATAGAGTGTCTGCTA
TTAATAACTATGCTCAAAAATTGTGTACCTTTAGCTTTTTAATTTGTAAAGGGGTTAATAAGGAATATTT
GATGTATAGTGCCTTGACTAGAGATCATAATCAGCCATACCACATTTGTAGAGGTTTTACTTGCTTTAAA
AAACCTCCCACACCTCCCCCTGAACCTGAAACATAAAATGAATGCAATTGTTGTTGTTAACTTGTTTATT
GCAGCTTATAATGGTTACAAATAAAGCAATAGCATCACAAATTTCACAAATAAAGCATTTTTTTCACTGC
ATTCTAGTTGTGGTTTGTCCAAACTCATCAATGTATCTTATCATGTCTGGATCAACTGGATAACTCAAGC
TAACCAAAATCATCCCAAACTTCCCACCCCATACCCTATTACCACTGCCAATTACCTAGTGGTTTCATTT
ACTCTAAACCTGTGATTCCTCTGAATTATTTTCATTTTAAAGAAATTGTATTTGTTAAATATGTACTACA
AACTTAGTAG
Features (pLannotate 1.2.2; 35 found; start..end, strand, type, name):
      1..330     +  CDS            nef (fragment): NEF_HV1BR - Experimental evidence at protein level: Swiss-Prot protein existence level 1. Extracellular Nef protein targets CD4(+) T-lymphocytes for apoptosis by interacting with CXCR4 surface receptors (PubMed:14990729). From Human immunodeficiency virus type 1 group M subtype B (isolate BRU/LAI) (HIV-1).
    378..635     +  LTR            5' LTR (truncated): truncated 5' long terminal repeat (LTR) from HIV-1
    682..807     +  misc_feature   HIV-1 Ψ: packaging signal of human immunodeficiency virus type 1
    791..1154    +  CDS            HIV-1 gag (fragment): gag protein from human immunodeficiency virus 1; gag
   1300..1533    +  misc_feature   RRE: The Rev response element (RRE) of HIV-1 allows for Rev-dependent mRNA export from the nucleus to the cytoplasm.
   1910..2010    +  CDS            Rev (fragment): human immunodeficiency virus 1 (HIV-1) Rev protein; rev; enhances nuclear export of unspliced and incompletely spliced viral mRNAs
   2047..2113    +  CDS            small t antigen (fragment): SV40 (simian virus 40) small t antigen
   2139..2350    +  promoter       EF-1α core promoter: core promoter for human elongation factor EF-1α
   2351..2459    +  intron         EF-1α intron A (fragment): intron upstream of the start codon of human EF-1α
   3085..3288    +  intron         EF-1α intron A: truncated intron upstream of the start codon of human EF-1α
   3345..3462    +  misc_feature   cPPT/CTS: central polypurine tract and central termination sequence of HIV-1
   3544..4260    +  CDS            EGFP: EGFP is a basic (constitutively fluorescent) green fluorescent protein published in 1996, derived from Aequorea victoria. It is reported to be a rapidly-maturing weak dimer with moderate acid sensitivity.
   4261..4278    +  misc_feature   MCS (fragment): multiple cloning site
   4340..4928    +  misc_feature   WPRE: woodchuck hepatitis virus posttranscriptional regulatory element
   4996..5015    +  misc_feature   cPPT/CTS (fragment): central polypurine tract and central termination sequence of HIV-1
   5017..5051    +  LTR            3' LTR (ΔU3) (fragment): self-inactivating 3' long terminal repeat (LTR) from HIV-1
   5072..5105    +  protein_bind   loxP: Cre-mediated recombination occurs in the 8-bp core sequence (GCATACAT). Cre recombinase
   5125..5305    +  LTR            5' LTR (truncated): truncated 5' long terminal repeat (LTR) from HIV-1
   5330..5348    -  promoter       SP6 promoter: promoter for bacteriophage SP6 RNA polymerase
   5576..5855    +  CDS            TcR (fragment): tetracycline efflux protein; tet; confers resistance to tetracycline
   5856..5904    -  misc_feature   bom (fragment): basis of mobility region from pBR322
   6006..6041    -  CDS            rop (fragment): Rop protein, which maintains plasmids at low copy number; rop
   6136..6240    +  promoter       AmpR promoter: bla
   6241..7101    +  CDS            AmpR: β-lactamase; bla; confers resistance to ampicillin, carbenicillin, and related antibiotics
   7272..7860    +  rep_origin     ori: high-copy-number ColE1/pMB1/pBR322/pUC origin of replication
   8043..8099    +  CDS            lacI (fragment): lac repressor; lacI; The lac repressor binds to the lac operator to inhibit transcription in E. coli. This inhibition can be relieved by adding lactose or isopropyl-β-D-thiogalactopyranoside (IPTG).
   8106..8435    +  promoter       SV40 promoter: SV40 enhancer and early promoter
   8635..8754    +  CDS            gpt (fragment): XGPT_ECOLI - Also known as gpp, gxu. Experimental evidence at protein level: Swiss-Prot protein existence level 1. Purine salvage pathway enzyme that catalyzes the transfer of the ribosyl-5-phosphate group from 5-phospho-alpha-D-ribose 1- diphosphate (PRPP) to the N9 position of the 6-oxopurines guanine and xanthine to form the corresponding ribonucleotides GMP (guanosine 5'- monophosphate) and XMP (xanthosine 5'-monophosphate), with the release of PPi. To a lesser extent, also acts on hypoxanthine (PubMed:9100006, PubMed:3886014). Does not ribophosphorylate adenine (PubMed:3886014). From Esch
   8754..9089    +  CDS            gpt (fragment): XGPT_ECOLI - Also known as gpp, gxu. Experimental evidence at protein level: Swiss-Prot protein existence level 1. Purine salvage pathway enzyme that catalyzes the transfer of the ribosyl-5-phosphate group from 5-phospho-alpha-D-ribose 1- diphosphate (PRPP) to the N9 position of the 6-oxopurines guanine and xanthine to form the corresponding ribonucleotides GMP (guanosine 5'- monophosphate) and XMP (xanthosine 5'-monophosphate), with the release of PPi. To a lesser extent, also acts on hypoxanthine (PubMed:9100006, PubMed:3886014). Does not ribophosphorylate adenine (PubMed:3886014). From Esch
   9184..9489    +  CDS            frsA (fragment): FRSA_ECOLI - Also known as yafA. Experimental evidence at protein level: Swiss-Prot protein existence level 1. Catalyzes the hydrolysis of esters (PubMed:15808744). Displays esterase activity toward pNP-butyrate (PubMed:15808744). May stimulate mixed-acid fermentation by acting as a fermentation/respiration switch that down-regulates respiration and up- regulates fermentation rates (PubMed:15169777). From Escherichia coli (strain K12).
   9493..9567    +  CDS            small t antigen (fragment): SV40 (simian virus 40) small t antigen
   9569..9634    +  intron         small t intron: SV40 (simian virus 40) small t antigen intron
   9764..9784    +  CDS            SV40 NLS: nuclear localization signal of SV40 (simian virus 40) large T antigen
  10103..10186   +  CDS            large T antigen (fragment): large T antigen from SV40 (simian virus 40)
  10209..10343   +  polyA_signal   SV40 poly(A) signal: SV40 polyadenylation signal
